Addgene plasmid #194715: CMV:AsCpf1-2A-GFP-U6-sgRNA-cloning vector
Purpose: Bicistronic vector expressing CMV promoter driven AsCpf1, and U6 promoter driven guide RNA that can be cloned with BbsI sites
Depositing lab: Rudolf Jaenisch. Depositing organization: Whitehead Institute for Biomedical Research. Publication: Multiplex Genome Editing of Human Pluripotent Stem Cells Using Cpf1. Ma H. Bio Protoc. 2024 Nov 20;14(22):e5108. doi: 10.21769/BioProtoc.5108. eCollection 2024 Nov 20. PubMed 39600977.
Backbone
  Vector backbone: pCDNA3.1
  Vector type: Mammalian Expression, CRISPR
Growth in bacteria
  Bacterial resistance: Ampicillin, 100 μg/mL
  Growth temperature: 30°C
  Growth strain: NEB Stable
  Copy number: High Copy
Gene/Insert
  Gene/Insert name: AsCpf1
  Species: Acidaminococcus sp.
  Cloning method: Restriction Enzyme; 5′ cloning site unknown (unknown if destroyed); 3′ cloning site unknown (unknown if destroyed)
  Sequencing primers: 5′ unknown
Terms and licenses: Academic/Nonprofit Terms; Industry Terms: Not Available to Industry
Depositor comments: p-63 of Supplemental Table 2 of https://www.biorxiv.org/content/10.1101/2022.04.13.488123v1.full
How to cite: CMV:AsCpf1-2A-GFP-U6-sgRNA-cloning vector was a gift from Rudolf Jaenisch (Addgene plasmid # 194715 ; http://n2t.net/addgene:194715 ; RRID:Addgene_194715)
