[The description below was written by a language model from this plasmid's Addgene catalogue record and pLannotate feature annotations shown in this document.]
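Description:
CMV:AsCpf1-2A-GFP-U6-sgRNA-cloning vector is a mammalian expression CRISPR plasmid that combines an AsCpf1 (Cas12a) nuclease cassette with a U6-driven guide RNA cloning cassette on one molecule. The catalogue lists the backbone as pCDNA3.1. It is propagated in bacteria as a high-copy plasmid through a ColE1/pUC-type origin with ampicillin selection (AmpR under its own promoter), and an f1 phage origin is also present. No mammalian selection marker is annotated.

In the annotated sequence (about 9.1 kb, described as a partial NGS result), the human U6 RNA polymerase III promoter sits at the start. According to the catalogue, guide sequences are inserted downstream of it using BbsI sites. The annotation tool labels the region after U6 as an S. pyogenes Cas9 gRNA scaffold plus a scaffold fragment rather than a Cpf1 direct repeat. The record does not resolve this discrepancy, so the guide architecture should be checked against the sequence.

The nuclease cassette also differs from the name. Although the title and purpose field state a CMV promoter, the features show a CMV enhancer joined to the chicken β-actin promoter and a hybrid CBA/MVM intron. This drives the Acidaminococcus sp. AsCpf1 coding sequence fused to a nucleoplasmin bipartite nuclear localization signal. It is followed by EGFP, which the name says is linked through a 2A peptide (not separately annotated), and a bGH polyadenylation signal. A 2A link would yield separate nuclease and EGFP proteins from one transcript, so fluorescence marks transfected cells.

A single AAV2 ITR is annotated downstream, and one alone would not support AAV packaging. The associated publication concerns multiplex genome editing of human pluripotent stem cells with Cpf1.
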