Features (pLannotate 1.2.2; 18 found; start..end, strand, type, name):
      1..241     +  promoter       U6 promoter: RNA polymerase III promoter for human U6 snRNA
    293..368     +  misc_RNA       gRNA scaffold: guide RNA scaffold for the Streptococcus pyogenes CRISPR/Cas9 system
    375..418     +  misc_RNA       gRNA scaffold (fragment): guide RNA scaffold for the Streptococcus pyogenes CRISPR/Cas9 system
    465..750     +  enhancer       CMV enhancer: human cytomegalovirus immediate early enhancer; contains an 18-bp deletion relative to the standard CMV enhancer
    752..1029    +  promoter       chicken β-actin promoter: No description available
   1030..1257    +  intron         hybrid intron: hybrid between chicken β-actin (CBA) and minute virus of mice (MMV) introns (Gray et al., 2011)
   1330..5247    +  CDS            AsCpf1: CRISPR-associated protein from Acidaminococcus sp. BV3L6 (Zetsche et al., 2015)
   5248..5295    +  CDS            nucleoplasmin NLS: bipartite nuclear localization signal from nucleoplasmin
   5365..6078    +  CDS            EGFP: EGFP is a basic (constitutively fluorescent) green fluorescent protein published in 1996, derived from Aequorea victoria. It is reported to be a rapidly-maturing weak dimer with moderate acid sensitivity.
   6112..6223    +  polyA_signal   bGH poly(A) signal: bovine growth hormone polyadenylation signal
   6328..6468    +  repeat_region  AAV2 ITR: inverted terminal repeat of adeno-associated virus serotype 2 inverted
   6473..6524    -  misc_feature   bom (fragment): basis of mobility region from pBR322
   6543..6998    +  rep_origin     f1 ori (sequence partly withheld): f1 bacteriophage origin of replication; arrow indicates direction of (+) strand synthesis
   6999..7048    -  misc_feature   bom (fragment): basis of mobility region from pBR322
   7150..7185    -  CDS            rop (fragment): Rop protein, which maintains plasmids at low copy number; rop
   7280..7384    +  promoter       AmpR promoter: bla
   7385..8245    +  CDS            AmpR: β-lactamase; bla; confers resistance to ampicillin, carbenicillin, and related antibiotics
   8416..9004    +  rep_origin     ori: high-copy-number ColE1/pMB1/pBR322/pUC origin of replication
>Addgene plasmid #194715 | CMV:AsCpf1-2A-GFP-U6-sgRNA-cloning vector | addgene full sequence | sequence record 381217 | Addgene Partial NGS Result
GAGGGCCTATTTCCCATGATTCCTTCATATTTGCATATACGATACAAGGCTGTTAGAGAGATAATTGGAA
TTAATTTGACTGTAAACACAAAGATATTAGTACAAAATACGTGACGTAGAAAGTAATAATTTCTTGGGTA
GTTTGCAGTTTTAAAATTATGTTTTAAAATGGACTATCATATGCTTACCGTAACTTGAAAGTATTTCGAT
TTCTTGGCTTTATATATCTTGTGGAAAGGACGAAACACCGTAATTTCTACTCTTGTAGATGTCTTCGAGA
AGACTTTTTTTTGTTTTAGAGCTAGAAATAGCAAGTTAAAATAAGGCTAGTCCGTTATCAACTTGAAAAA
GTGGCACCGAGTCGGTGCTTTTTTGTTTTAGAGCTAGAAATAGCAAGTTAAAATAAGGCTAGTCCGTTTT
TAGCGCGTGCGCCAATTCTGCAGACAAATGGCTCTAGAGGTACCCGTTACATAACTTACGGTAAATGGCC
CGCCTGGCTGACCGCCCAACGACCCCCGCCCATTGACGTCAATAGTAACGCCAATAGGGACTTTCCATTG
ACGTCAATGGGTGGAGTATTTACGGTAAACTGCCCACTTGGCAGTACATCAAGTGTATCATATGCCAAGT
ACGCCCCCTATTGACGTCAATGACGGTAAATGGCCCGCCTGGCATTGTGCCCAGTACATGACCTTATGGG
ACTTTCCTACTTGGCAGTACATCTACGTATTAGTCATCGCTATTACCATGGTCGAGGTGAGCCCCACGTT
CTGCTTCACTCTCCCCATCTCCCCCCCCTCCCCACCCCCAATTTTGTATTTATTTATTTTTTAATTATTT
TGTGCAGCGATGGGGGCGGGGGGGGGGGGGGGGCGCGCGCCRGGSGGGGSGGGGSGGGGSGGGGGGGGGG
GSGGGGSGAGGCGGRGAGGTGCGGCGGCAGCCAATCAGAGCGGCGCGCTCCGAAAGTTTCCTTTTATGGC
GAGGCGGCGGCGGCGGCGGCCCTATAAAAAGCGAAGCGCGCGGCGGGCGGGAGTCGCTGCGCGCTGCCTT
CGCCCCGTGCCCCGCTCCGCCGCCGCCTCGCGCCGCCCGCCCCGGCTCTGACTGACCGCGTTACTCCCAC
AGGTGAGCGGGCGGGACGGCCCTTCTCCTCCGGGCTGTAATTAGCTGAGCAAGAGGTAAGGGTTTAAGGG
ATGGTTGGTTGGTGGGGTATTAATGTTTAATTACCTGGAGCACCTGCCTGAAATCACTTTTTTTCAGGTT
GGACCGGTGGCCGCCACCATGGCCCCAAAGAAGAAGCGGAAGGTCGGTATCCACGGAGTCCCAGCAGCCA
CACAGTTCGAGGGCTTTACCAACCTGTATCAGGTGAGCAAGACACTGCGGTTTGAGCTGATCCCACAGGG
CAAGACCCTGAAGCACATCCAGGAGCAGGGCTTCATCGAGGAGGACAAGGCCCGCAATGATCACTACAAG
GAGCTGAAGCCCATCATCGATCGGATCTACAAGACCTATGCCGACCAGTGCCTGCAGCTGGTGCAGCTGG
ATTGGGAGAACCTGAGCGCCGCCATCGACTCCTATAGAAAGGAGAAAACCGAGGAGACAAGGAACGCCCT
GATCGAGGAGCAGGCCACATATCGCAATGCCATCCACGACTACTTCATCGGCCGGACAGACAACCTGACC
GATGCCATCAATAAGAGACACGCCGAGATCTACAAGGGCCTGTTCAAGGCCGAGCTGTTTAATGGCAAGG
TGCTGAAGCAGCTGGGCACCGTGACCACAACCGAGCACGAGAACGCCCTGCTGCGGAGCTTCGACAAGTT
TACAACCTACTTCTCCGGCTTTTATGAGAACAGGAAGAACGTGTTCAGCGCCGAGGATATCAGCACAGCC
ATCCCACACCGCATCGTGCAGGACAACTTCCCCAAGTTTAAGGAGAATTGTCACATCTTCACACGCCTGA
TCACCGCCGTGCCCAGCCTGCGGGAGCACTTTGAGAACGTGAAGAAGGCCATCGGCATCTTCGTGAGCAC
CTCCATCGAGGAGGTGTTTTCCTTCCCTTTTTATAACCAGCTGCTGACACAGACCCAGATCGACCTGTAT
AACCAGCTGCTGGGAGGAATCTCTCGGGAGGCAGGCACCGAGAAGATCAAGGGCCTGAACGAGGTGCTGA
ATCTGGCCATCCAGAAGAATGATGAGACAGCCCACATCATCGCCTCCCTGCCACACAGATTCATCCCCCT
GTTTAAGCAGATCCTGTCCGATAGGAACACCCTGTCTTTCATCCTGGAGGAGTTTAAGAGCGACGAGGAA
GTGATCCAGTCCTTCTGCAAGTACAAGACACTGCTGAGAAACGAGAACGTGCTGGAGACAGCCGAGGCCC
TGTTTAACGAGCTGAACAGCATCGACCTGACACACATCTTCATCAGCCACAAGAAGCTGGAGACAATCAG
CAGCGCCCTGTGCGACCACTGGGATACACTGAGGAATGCCCTGTATGAGCGGAGAATCTCCGAGCTGACA
GGCAAGATCACCAAGTCTGCCAAGGAGAAGGTGCAGCGCAGCCTGAAGCACGAGGATATCAACCTGCAGG
AGATCATCTCTGCCGCAGGCAAGGAGCTGAGCGAGGCCTTCAAGCAGAAAACCAGCGAGATCCTGTCCCA
CGCACACGCCGCCCTGGATCAGCCACTGCCTACAACCCTGAAGAAGCAGGAGGAGAAGGAGATCCTGAAG
TCTCAGCTGGACAGCCTGCTGGGCCTGTACCACCTGCTGGACTGGTTTGCCGTGGATGAGTCCAACGAGG
TGGACCCCGAGTTCTCTGCCCGGCTGACCGGCATCAAGCTGGAGATGGAGCCTTCTCTGAGCTTCTACAA
CAAGGCCAGAAATTATGCCACCAAGAAGCCCTACTCCGTGGAGAAGTTCAAGCTGAACTTTCAGATGCCT
ACACTGGCCTCTGGCTGGGACGTGAATAAGGAGAAGAACAATGGCGCCATCCTGTTTGTGAAGAACGGCC
TGTACTATCTGGGCATCATGCCAAAGCAGAAGGGCAGGTATAAGGCCCTGAGCTTCGAGCCCACAGAGAA
AACCAGCGAGGGCTTTGATAAGATGTACTATGACTACTTCCCTGATGCCGCCAAGATGATCCCAAAGTGC
AGCACCCAGCTGAAGGCCGTGACAGCCCACTTTCAGACCCACACAACCCCCATCCTGCTGTCCAACAATT
TCATCGAGCCTCTGGAGATCACAAAGGAGATCTACGACCTGAACAATCCTGAGAAGGAGCCAAAGAAGTT
TCAGACAGCCTACGCCAAGAAAACCGGCGACCAGAAGGGCTACAGAGAGGCCCTGTGCAAGTGGATCGAC
TTCACAAGGGATTTTCTGTCCAAGTATACCAAGACAACCTCTATCGATCTGTCTAGCCTGCGGCCATCCT
CTCAGTATAAGGACCTGGGCGAGTACTATGCCGAGCTGAATCCCCTGCTGTACCACATCAGCTTCCAGAG
AATCGCCGAGAAGGAGATCATGGATGCCGTGGAGACAGGCAAGCTGTACCTGTTCCAGATCTATAACAAG
GACTTTGCCAAGGGCCACCACGGCAAGCCTAATCTGCACACACTGTATTGGACCGGCCTGTTTTCTCCAG
AGAACCTGGCCAAGACAAGCATCAAGCTGAATGGCCAGGCCGAGCTGTTCTACCGCCCTAAGTCCAGGAT
GAAGAGGATGGCACACCGGCTGGGAGAGAAGATGCTGAACAAGAAGCTGAAGGATCAGAAAACCCCAATC
CCCGACACCCTGTACCAGGAGCTGTACGACTATGTGAATCACAGACTGTCCCACGACCTGTCTGATGAGG
CCAGGGCCCTGCTGCCCAACGTGATCACCAAGGAGGTGTCTCACGAGATCATCAAGGATAGGCGCTTTAC
CAGCGACAAGTTCTTTTTCCACGTGCCTATCACACTGAACTATCAGGCCGCCAATTCCCCATCTAAGTTC
AACCAGAGGGTGAATGCCTACCTGAAGGAGCACCCCGAGACACCTATCATCGGCATCGATCGGGGCGAGA
GAAACCTGATCTATATCACAGTGATCGACTCCACCGGCAAGATCCTGGAGCAGCGGAGCCTGAACACCAT
CCAGCAGTTTGATTACCAGAAGAAGCTGGACAACAGGGAGAAGGAGAGGGTGGCAGCAAGGCAGGCCTGG
TCTGTGGTGGGCACAATCAAGGATCTGAAGCAGGGCTATCTGAGCCAGGTCATCCACGAGATCGTGGACC
TGATGATCCACTACCAGGCCGTGGTGGTGCTGGAGAACCTGAATTTCGGCTTTAAGAGCAAGAGGACCGG
CATCGCCGAGAAGGCCGTGTACCAGCAGTTCGAGAAGATGCTGATCGATAAGCTGAATTGCCTGGTGCTG
AAGGACTATCCAGCAGAGAAAGTGGGAGGCGTGCTGAACCCATACCAGCTGACAGACCAGTTCACCTCCT
TTGCCAAGATGGGCACCCAGTCTGGCTTCCTGTTTTACGTGCCTGCCCCATATACATCTAAGATCGATCC
CCTGACCGGCTTCGTGGACCCCTTCGTGTGGAAAACCATCAAGAATCACGAGAGCCGCAAGCACTTCCTG
GAGGGCTTCGACTTTCTGCACTACGACGTGAAAACCGGCGACTTCATCCTGCACTTTAAGATGAACAGAA
ATCTGTCCTTCCAGAGGGGCCTGCCCGGCTTTATGCCTGCATGGGATATCGTGTTCGAGAAGAACGAGAC
ACAGTTTGACGCCAAGGGCACCCCTTTCATCGCCGGCAAGAGAATCGTGCCAGTGATCGAGAATCACAGA
TTCACCGGCAGATACCGGGACCTGTATCCTGCCAACGAGCTGATCGCCCTGCTGGAGGAGAAGGGCATCG
TGTTCAGGGATGGCTCCAACATCCTGCCAAAGCTGCTGGAGAATGACGATTCTCACGCCATCGACACCAT
GGTGGCCCTGATCCGCAGCGTGCTGCAGATGCGGAACTCCAATGCCGCCACAGGCGAGGACTATATCAAC
AGCCCCGTGCGCGATCTGAATGGCGTGTGCTTCGACTCCCGGTTTCAGAACCCAGAGTGGCCCATGGACG
CCGATGCCAATGGCGCCTACCACATCGCCCTGAAGGGCCAGCTGCTGCTGAATCACCTGAAGGAGAGCAA
GGATCTGAAGCTGCAGAACGGCATCTCCAATCAGGACTGGCTGGCCTACATCCAGGAGCTGCGCAACAAA
AGGCCGGCGGCCACGAAAAAGGCCGGCCAGGCAAAAAAGAAAAAGGAATTCGGCAGTGGAGAGGGCAGAG
GAAGTCTGCTAACATGCGGTGACGTCGAGGAGAATCCTGGCCCAGTGAGCAAGGGCGAGGAGCTGTTCAC
CGGGGTGGTGCCCATCCTGGTCGAGCTGGACGGCGACGTAAACGGCCACAAGTTCAGCGTGTCCGGCGAG
GGCGAGGGCGATGCCACCTACGGCAAGCTGACCCTGAAGTTCATCTGCACCACCGGCAAGCTGCCCGTGC
CCTGGCCCACCCTCGTGACCACCCTGACCTACGGCGTGCAGTGCTTCAGCCGCTACCCCGACCACATGAA
GCAGCACGACTTCTTCAAGTCCGCCATGCCCGAAGGCTACGTCCAGGAGCGCACCATCTTCTTCAAGGAC
GACGGCAACTACAAGACCCGCGCCGAGGTGAAGTTCGAGGGCGACACCCTGGTGAACCGCATCGAGCTGA
AGGGCATCGACTTCAAGGAGGACGGCAACATCCTGGGGCACAAGCTGGAGTACAACTACAACAGCCACAA
CGTCTATATCATGGCCGACAAGCAGAAGAACGGCATCAAGGTGAACTTCAAGATCCGCCACAACATCGAG
GACGGCAGCGTGCAGCTCGCCGACCACTACCAGCAGAACACCCCCATCGGCGACGGCCCCGTGCTGCTGC
CCGACAACCACTACCTGAGCACCCAGTCCGCCCTGAGCAAAGACCCCAACGAGAAGCGCGATCACATGGT
CCTGCTGGAGTTCGTGACCGCCGCCGGGATCACTCTCGGCATGGACGAGCTGTACAAGGAATTCTAACTA
GAGCTCGCTGATCAGCCTCGACTGTGCCTTCTAGTTGCCAGCCATCTGTTGTTTGCCCCTCCCCCGTGCC
TTCCTTGACCCTGGAAGGTGCCACTCCCACTGTCCTTTCCTAATAAAATGAGGAAATTGCATCGCATTGT
CTGAGTAGGTGTCATTCTATTCTGGGGGGTGGGGTGGGGCAGGACAGCAAGGGGGAGGATTGGGAAGAGA
ATAGCAGGCATGCTGGGGAGCGGCCGCAGGAACCCCTAGTGATGGAGTTGGCCACTCCCTCTCTGCGCGC
TCGCTCGCTCACTGAGGCCGGGCGACCAAAGGTCGCCCGACGCCCGGGCTTTGCCCGGGCGGCCTCAGTG
AGCGAGCGAGCGCGCAGCTGCCTGCAGGGGCGCCTGATGCGGTATTTTCTCCTTACGCATCTGTGCGGTA
TTTCACACCGCATA
[95 nt withheld, positions 6525-6619]
T
[46 nt withheld, positions 6621-6666]
C
[141 nt withheld, positions 6668-6808]
CCTTTGACGTTGGAGTCCACGTTCTTT
[37 nt withheld, positions 6836-6872]
ACTCTATCTCGGGCTATTCTTTTGATTTATAAGGGATTTTGCCGATTTCGGTCTATTGGTTAAAAAATGA
GCTGATTTAACAAAAATTTAACGCGAATTTTAACAAAATATTAACGTTTACAATTTTATGGTGCACTCTC
AGTACAATCTGCTCTGATGCCGCATAGTTAAGCCAGCCCCGACACCCGCCAACACCCGCTGACGCGCCCT
GACGGGCTTGTCTGCTCCCGGCATCCGCTTACAGACAAGCTGTGACCGTCTCCGGGAGCTGCATGTGTCA
GAGGTTTTCACCGTCATCACCGAAACGCGCGAGACGAAAGGGCCTCGTGATACGCCTATTTTTATAGGTT
AATGTCATGATAATAATGGTTTCTTAGACGTCAGGTGGCACTTTTCGGGGAAATGTGCGCGGAACCCCTA
TTTGTTTATTTTTCTAAATACATTCAAATATGTATCCGCTCATGAGACAATAACCCTGATAAATGCTTCA
ATAATATTGAAAAAGGAAGAGTATGAGTATTCAACATTTCCGTGTCGCCCTTATTCCCTTTTTTGCGGCA
TTTTGCCTTCCTGTTTTTGCTCACCCAGAAACGCTGGTGAAAGTAAAAGATGCTGAAGATCAGTTGGGTG
CACGAGTGGGTTACATCGAACTGGATCTCAACAGCGGTAAGATCCTTGAGAGTTTTCGCCCCGAAGAACG
TTTTCCAATGATGAGCACTTTTAAAGTTCTGCTATGTGGCGCGGTATTATCCCGTATTGACGCCGGGCAA
GAGCAACTCGGTCGCCGCATACACTATTCTCAGAATGACTTGGTTGAGTACTCACCAGTCACAGAAAAGC
ATCTTACGGATGGCATGACAGTAAGAGAATTATGCAGTGCTGCCATAACCATGAGTGATAACACTGCGGC
CAACTTACTTCTGACAACGATCGGAGGACCGAAGGAGCTAACCGCTTTTTTGCACAACATGGGGGATCAT
GTAACTCGCCTTGATCGTTGGGAACCGGAGCTGAATGAAGCCATACCAAACGACGAGCGTGACACCACGA
TGCCTGTAGCAATGGCAACAACGTTGCGCAAACTATTAACTGGCGAACTACTTACTCTAGCTTCCCGGCA
ACAATTAATAGACTGGATGGAGGCGGATAAAGTTGCAGGACCACTTCTGCGCTCGGCCCTTCCGGCTGGC
TGGTTTATTGCTGATAAATCTGGAGCCGGTGAGCGTGGAAGCCGCGGTATCATTGCAGCACTGGGGCCAG
ATGGTAAGCCCTCCCGTATCGTAGTTATCTACACGACGGGGAGTCAGGCAACTATGGATGAACGAAATAG
ACAGATCGCTGAGATAGGTGCCTCACTGATTAAGCATTGGTAACTGTCAGACCAAGTTTACTCATATATA
CTTTAGATTGATTTAAAACTTCATTTTTAATTTAAAAGGATCTAGGTGAAGATCCTTTTTGATAATCTCA
TGACCAAAATCCCTTAACGTGAGTTTTCGTTCCACTGAGCGTCAGACCCCGTAGAAAAGATCAAAGGATC
TTCTTGAGATCCTTTTTTTCTGCGCGTAATCTGCTGCTTGCAAACAAAAAAACCACCGCTACCAGCGGTG
GTTTGTTTGCCGGATCAAGAGCTACCAACTCTTTTTCCGAAGGTAACTGGCTTCAGCAGAGCGCAGATAC
CAAATACTGTTCTTCTAGTGTAGCCGTAGTTAGGCCACCACTTCAAGAACTCTGTAGCACCGCCTACATA
CCTCGCTCTGCTAATCCTGTTACCAGTGGCTGCTGCCAGTGGCGATAAGTCGTGTCTTACCGGGTTGGAC
TCAAGACGATAGTTACCGGATAAGGCGCAGCGGTCGGGCTGAACGGGGGGTTCGTGCACACAGCCCAGCT
TGGAGCGAACGACCTACACCGAACTGAGATACCTACAGCGTGAGCTATGAGAAAGCGCCACGCTTCCCGA
AGGGAGAAAGGCGGACAGGTATCCGGTAAGCGGCAGGGTCGGAACAGGAGAGCGCACGAGGGAGCTTCCA
GGGGGAAACGCCTGGTATCTTTATAGTCCTGTCGGGTTTCGCCACCTCTGACTTGAGCGTCGATTTTTGT
GATGCTCGTCAGGGGGGCGGAGCCTATGGAAAAACGCCAGCAACGCGGCCTTTTTACGGTTCCTGGCCTT
TTGCTGGCCTTTTGCTCACATGT
